>Addgene plasmid #113850 | CAG-loxP-3xpA-sfGFP-tdTomato T2A APGST -XE | addgene full sequence | sequence record 226933 | Addgene NGS Result
GTGGCACTTTTCGGGGAAATGTGCGCGGAACCCCTATTTGTTTATTTTTCTAAATACATTCAAATATGTA
TCCGCTCATGAGACAATAACCCTGATAAATGCTTCAATAATATTGAAAAAGGAAGAGTATGAGTATTCAA
CATTTCCGTGTCGCCCTTATTCCCTTTTTTGCGGCATTTTGCCTTCCTGTTTTTGCTCACCCAGAAACGC
TGGTGAAAGTAAAAGATGCTGAAGATCAGTTGGGTGCACGAGTGGGTTACATCGAACTGGATCTCAACAG
CGGTAAGATCCTTGAGAGTTTTCGCCCCGAAGAACGTTTTCCAATGATGAGCACTTTTAAAGTTCTGCTA
TGTGGCGCGGTATTATCCCGTATTGACGCCGGGCAAGAGCAACTCGGTCGCCGCATACACTATTCTCAGA
ATGACTTGGTTGAGTACTCACCAGTCACAGAAAAGCATCTTACGGATGGCATGACAGTAAGAGAATTATG
CAGTGCTGCCATAACCATGAGTGATAACACTGCGGCCAACTTACTTCTGACAACGATCGGAGGACCGAAG
GAGCTAACCGCTTTTTTGCACAACATGGGGGATCATGTAACTCGCCTTGATCGTTGGGAACCGGAGCTGA
ATGAAGCCATACCAAACGACGAGCGTGACACCACGATGCCTGTAGCAATGGCAACAACGTTGCGCAAACT
ATTAACTGGCGAACTACTTACTCTAGCTTCCCGGCAACAATTAATAGACTGGATGGAGGCGGATAAAGTT
GCAGGACCACTTCTGCGCTCGGCCCTTCCGGCTGGCTGGTTTATTGCTGATAAATCTGGAGCCGGTGAGC
GTGGGTCTCGCGGTATCATTGCAGCACTGGGGCCAGATGGTAAGCCCTCCCGTATCGTAGTTATCTACAC
GACGGGGAGTCAGGCAACTATGGATGAACGAAATAGACAGATCGCTGAGATAGGTGCCTCACTGATTAAG
CATTGGTAACTGTCAGACCAAGTTTACTCATATATACTTTAGATTGATTTAAAACTTCATTTTTAATTTA
AAAGGATCTAGGTGAAGATCCTTTTTGATAATCTCATGACCAAAATCCCTTAACGTGAGTTTTCGTTCCA
CTGAGCGTCAGACCCCGTAGAAAAGATCAAAGGATCTTCTTGAGATCCTTTTTTTCTGCGCGTAATCTGC
TGCTTGCAAACAAAAAAACCACCGCTACCAGCGGTGGTTTGTTTGCCGGATCAAGAGCTACCAACTCTTT
TTCCGAAGGTAACTGGCTTCAGCAGAGCGCAGATACCAAATACTGTTCTTCTAGTGTAGCCGTAGTTAGG
CCACCACTTCAAGAACTCTGTAGCACCGCCTACATACCTCGCTCTGCTAATCCTGTTACCAGTGGCTGCT
GCCAGTGGCGATAAGTCGTGTCTTACCGGGTTGGACTCAAGACGATAGTTACCGGATAAGGCGCAGCGGT
CGGGCTGAACGGGGGGTTCGTGCACACAGCCCAGCTTGGAGCGAACGACCTACACCGAACTGAGATACCT
ACAGCGTGAGCTATGAGAAAGCGCCACGCTTCCCGAAGGGAGAAAGGCGGACAGGTATCCGGTAAGCGGC
AGGGTCGGAACAGGAGAGCGCACGAGGGAGCTTCCAGGGGGAAACGCCTGGTATCTTTATAGTCCTGTCG
GGTTTCGCCACCTCTGACTTGAGCGTCGATTTTTGTGATGCTCGTCAGGGGGGCGGAGCCTATGGAAAAA
CGCCAGCAACGCGGCCTTTTTACGGTTCCTGGCCTTTTGCTGGCCTTTTGCTCACATGTTCTTTCCTGCG
TTATCCCCTGATTCTGTGGATAACCGTATTACCGCCTTTGAGTGAGCTGATACCGCTCGCCGCAGCCGAA
CGACCGAGCGCAGCGAGTCAGTGAGCGAGGAAGCGGAAGAGCGCCCAATACGCAAACCGCCTCTCCCCGC
GCGTTGGCCGATTCATTAATGCAGCTGGCACGACAGGTTTCCCGACTGGAAAGCGGGCAGTGAGCGCAAC
GCAATTAATGTGAGTTAGCTCACTCATTAGGCACCCCAGGCTTTACACTTTATGCTTCCGGCTCGTATGT
TGTGTGGAATTGTGAGCGGATAACAATTTCACACAGGAAACAGCTATGACCATGATTACGCCAAGCGCGC
AATTAAGTTTAAACAAGGGCAGGATGTGTCAAACTGCCAATAGAGAACTACTTACTCTTCAGGCTGAAGC
TGATGGAACAGGTAACAAAGGCAAACACTAATCATGATCAGCAAGATGAAGCAGAAAGGGAACAAGGGGA
TATTAAATGTGTATAGACACGCTAGAGAGATGGCTCAGCAGTTAAGAGAACTAGCTGGTCTTTCAGAGGT
CCTGAGATCAATACCGGTCATGGTCGACATTGATTATTGACTAGTTATTAATAGTAATCAATTACGGGGT
CATTAGTTCATAGCCCATATATGGAGTTCCGCGTTACATAACTTACGGTAAATGGCCCGCCTGGCTGACC
GCCCAACGACCCCCGCCCATTGACGTCAATAATGACGTATGTTCCCATAGTAACGCCAATAGGGACTTTC
CATTGACGTCAATGGGTGGAGTATTTACGGTAAACTGCCCACTTGGCAGTACATCAAGTGTATCATATGC
CAAGTACGCCCCCTATTGACGTCAATGACGGTAAATGGCCCGCCTGGCATTATGCCCAGTACATGACCTT
ATGGGACTTTCCTACTTGGCAGTACATCTACGTATTAGTCATCGCTATTACCATGGTCGAGGTGAGCCCC
ACGTTCTGCTTCACTCTCCCCATCTCCCCCCCCTCCCCACCCCCAATTTTGTATTTATTTATTTTTTAAT
TATTTTGTGCAGCGATGGGGGCGGGGGGGGGGGGGGGGCGCGCGCCAGGCGGGGCGGGGCGGGGCGAGGG
GCGGGGCGGGGCGAGGCGGAGAGGTGCGGCGGCAGCCAATCAGAGCGGCGCGCTCCGAAAGTTTCCTTTT
ATGGCGAGGCGGCGGCGGCGGCGGCCCTATAAAAAGCGAAGCGCGCGGCGGGCGGGAGTCGCTGCGCGCT
GCCTTCGCCCCGTGCCCCGCTCCGCCGCCGCCTCGCGCCGCCCGCCCCGGCTCTGACTGACCGCGTTACT
CCCACAGGTGAGCGGGCGGGACGGCCCTTCTCCTCCGGGCTGTAATTAGCGCTTGGTTTAATGACGGCTT
GTTTCTTTTCTGTGGCTGCGTGAAAGCCTTGAGGGGCTCCGGGAGGGCCCTTTGTGCGGGGGGAGCGGCT
CGGGGGGTGCGTGCGTGTGTGTGTGCGTGGGGAGCGCCGCGTGCGGCTCCGCGCTGCCCGGCGGCTGTGA
GCGCTGCGGGCGCGGCGCGGGGCTTTGTGCGCTCCGCAGTGTGCGCGAGGGGAGCGCGGCCGGGGGCGGT
GCCCCGCGGTGCGGGGGGGGCTGCGAGGGGAACAAAGGCTGCGTGCGGGGTGTGTGCGTGGGGGGGTGAG
CAGGGGGTGTGGGCGCGTCGGTCGGGCTGCAACCCCCCCTGCACCCCCCTCCCCGAGTTGCTGAGCACGG
CCCGGCTTCGGGTGCGGGGCTCCGTACGGGGCGTGGCGCGGGGCTCGCCGTGCCGGGCGGGGGGTGGCGG
CAGGTGGGGGTGCCGGGCGGGGCGGGGCCGCCTCGGGCCGGGGAGGGCTCGGGGGAGGGGCGCGGCGGCC
CCCGGAGCGCCGGCGGCTGTCGAGGCGCGGCGAGCCGCAGCCATTGCCTTTTATGGTAATCGTGCGAGAG
GGCGCAGGGACTTCCTTTGTCCCAAATCTGTGCGGAGCCGAAATCTGGGAGGCGCCGCCGCACCCCCTCT
AGCGGGCGCGGGGCGAAGCGGTGCGGCGCCGGCAGGAAGGAAATGGGCGGGGAGGGCCTTCGTGCGTCGC
CGCGCCGCCGTCCCCTTCTCCCTCTCCAGCCTCGGGGCTGTCCGCGGGGGGACGGCTGCCTTCGGGGGGG
ACGGGGCAGGGCGGGGTTCGGCTTCTGGCGTGTGACCGGCGGCTCTAGAGCCTCTGCTAACCATGTTCAT
GCCTTCTTCTTTTTCCTACAGCTCCTGGGCAACGTGCTGGTTATTGTGCTGTCTCATCATTTTGGCAAAG
AATTGCTAGCATAACTTCGTATAGCATACATTATACGAAGTTATAGCCACCGCGGTGGCGGCCGCTCTAG
AATCATAATCAGCCATACCACATTTGTAGAGGTTTTACTTGCTTTAAAAAACCTCCCACACCTCCCCCTG
AACCTGAAACATAAAATGAATGCAATTGTTGTTGTTAACTTGTTTATTGCAGCTTATAATGGTTACAAAT
AAAGCAATAGCATCACAAATTTCACAAATAAAGCATTTTTTTCACTGCATTCTAGTTGTGGTTTGTCCAA
ACTCATCAATGTATCTTAACTAGAATCATAATCAGCCATACCACATTTGTAGAGGTTTTACTTGCTTTAA
AAAACCTCCCACACCTCCCCCTGAACCTGAAACATAAAATGAATGCAATTGTTGTTGTTAACTTGTTTAT
TGCAGCTTATAATGGTTACAAATAAAGCAATAGCATCACAAATTTCACAAATAAAGCATTTTTTTCACTG
CATTCTAGTTGTGGTTTGTCCAAACTCATCAATGTATCTTAACTAGAATCATAATCAGCCATACCACATT
TGTAGAGGTTTTACTTGCTTTAAAAAACCTCCCACACCTCCCCCTGAACCTGAAACATAAAATGAATGCA
ATTGTTGTTGTTAACTTGTTTATTGCAGCTTATAATGGTTACAAATAAAGCAATAGCATCACAAATTTCA
CAAATAAAGCATTTTTTTCACTGCATTCTAGTTGTGGTTTGTCCAAACTCATCAATGTATCTTAACTAGT
GGATCTCATGCCTAGGATAACTTCGTATAGCATACATTATACGAAGTTATAGGCGCGCCATGAGCAAAGG
AGAAGAACTTTTCACTGGAGTTGTCCCAATTCTTGTTGAATTAGATGGTGATGTTAATGGGCACAAATTT
TCTGTCCGTGGAGAGGGTGAAGGTGATGCTACAAACGGAAAACTCACCCTTAAATTTATTTGCACTACTG
GAAAACTACCTGTTCCGTGGCCAACACTTGTCACTACTCTGACCTATGGTGTTCAATGCTTTTCCCGTTA
TCCGGATCACATGAAACGGCATGACTTTTTCAAGAGTGCCATGCCCGAAGGTTATGTACAGGAACGCACT
ATATCTTTCAAAGATGACGGGACCTACAAGACGCGTGCTGAAGTCAAGTTTGAAGGTGATACCCTTGTTA
ATCGTATCGAGTTAAAGGGTATTGATTTTAAAGAAGATGGAAACATTCTTGGACACAAACTCGAGTACAA
CTTTAACTCACACAATGTATACATCACGGCAGACAAACAAAAGAATGGAATCAAAGCTAACTTCAAAATT
CGCCACAACGTTGAAGATGGTTCCGTTCAACTAGCAGACCATTATCAACAAAATACTCCAATTGGCGATG
GCCCTGTCCTTTTACCAGACAACCATTACCTGTCGACACAATCTGTCCTTTCGAAAGATCCCAACGAAAA
GCGTGACCACATGGTCCTTCTTGAGTTTGTAACTGCTGCTGGGATTACACATGGCATGGATGAGCTCTAC
AAAGGCGGCTCCGGCGGCCGCTCCGAGGGCCGCGGCAGCCTGCTGACATGCGGCGACGTGGAAGAGAACC
CTGGCCCTGCTCCTGGCAGCACAATGGTGAGCAAGGGCGAGGAGGTCATCAAAGAGTTCATGCGCTTCAA
GGTGCGCATGGAGGGCTCCATGAACGGCCACGAGTTCGAGATCGAGGGCGAGGGCGAGGGCCGCCCCTAC
GAGGGCACCCAGACCGCCAAGCTGAAGGTGACCAAGGGCGGCCCCCTGCCCTTCGCCTGGGACATCCTGT
CCCCCCAGTTCATGTACGGCTCCAAGGCGTACGTGAAGCACCCCGCCGACATCCCCGATTACAAGAAGCT
GTCCTTCCCCGAGGGCTTCAAGTGGGAGCGCGTGATGAACTTCGAGGACGGCGGTCTGGTGACCGTGACC
CAGGACTCCTCCCTGCAGGACGGCACGCTGATCTACAAGGTGAAGATGCGCGGCACCAACTTCCCCCCCG
ACGGCCCCGTAATGCAGAAGAAGACCATGGGCTGGGAGGCCTCCACCGAGCGCCTGTACCCCCGCGACGG
CGTGCTGAAGGGCGAGATCCACCAGGCCCTGAAGCTGAAGGACGGCGGCCACTACCTGGTGGAGTTCAAG
ACCATCTACATGGCCAAGAAGCCCGTGCAACTGCCCGGCTACTACTACGTGGACACCAAGCTGGACATCA
CCTCCCACAACGAGGACTACACCATCGTGGAACAGTACGAGCGCTCCGAGGGCCGCCACCACCTGTTCCT
GGGGCATGGCACCGGCAGCACCGGCAGCGGCAGCTCCGGCACCGCCTCCTCCGAGGACAACAACATGGCC
GTCATCAAAGAGTTCATGCGCTTCAAGGTGCGCATGGAGGGCTCCATGAACGGCCACGAGTTCGAGATCG
AGGGCGAGGGCGAGGGCCGCCCCTACGAGGGCACCCAGACCGCCAAGCTGAAGGTGACCAAGGGCGGCCC
CCTGCCCTTCGCCTGGGACATCCTGTCCCCCCAGTTCATGTACGGCTCCAAGGCGTACGTGAAGCACCCC
GCCGACATCCCCGATTACAAGAAGCTGTCCTTCCCCGAGGGCTTCAAGTGGGAGCGCGTGATGAACTTCG
AGGACGGCGGTCTGGTGACCGTGACCCAGGACTCCTCCCTGCAGGACGGCACGCTGATCTACAAGGTGAA
GATGCGCGGCACCAACTTCCCCCCCGACGGCCCCGTAATGCAGAAGAAGACCATGGGCTGGGAGGCCTCC
ACCGAGCGCCTGTACCCCCGCGACGGCGTGCTGAAGGGCGAGATCCACCAGGCCCTGAAGCTGAAGGACG
GCGGCCACTACCTGGTGGAGTTCAAGACCATCTACATGGCCAAGAAGCCCGTGCAACTGCCCGGCTACTA
CTACGTGGACACCAAGCTGGACATCACCTCCCACAACGAGGACTACACCATCGTGGAACAGTACGAGCGC
TCCGAGGGCCGCCACCACCTGTTCCTGTACGGCATGGACGAGCTGTACAAGTAAGGCGCGCCAACCTCTG
GATTACAAAATTTGTGAAAGATTGACTGGTATTCTTAACTATGTTGCTCCTTTTACGCTATGTGGATACG
CTGCTTTAATGCCTTTGTATCATGCTATTGCTTCCCGTATGGCTTTCATTTTCTCCTCCTTGTATAAATC
CTGGTTGCTGTCTCTTTATGAGGAGTTGTGGCCCGTTGTCAGGCAACGTGGCGTGGTGTGCACTGTGTTT
GCTGACGCAACCCCCACTGGTTGGGGCATTGCCACCACCTGTCAGCTCCTTTCCGGGACTTTCGCTTTCC
CCCTCCCTATTGCCACGGCGGAACTCATCGCCGCCTGCCTTGCCCGCTGCTGGACAGGGGCTCGGCTGTT
GGGCACTGACAATTCCGTGGTGTTGTCGGGGAAATCATCGTCCTTTCCTTGGCTGCTCGCCTGTGTTGCC
ACCTGGATTCTGCGCGGGACGTCCTTCTGCTACGTCCCTTCGGCCCTCAATCCAGCGGACCTTCCTTCCC
GCGGCCTGCTGCCGGCTCTGCGGCCTCTTCCGCGTCTTCGCCTTCGCCCTCAGACGAGTCGGATCTCCCT
TTGGGCCGCCTCCCCGCAGGATCCACTAGAGCGGCCGCCTAGAGCTCGCTATCAGCCTCGACTGTGCCTT
CTAGTTGCCAGCCATCTGTTGTTTGCCCCTCCCCCGTGCCTTCCTTGACCCTGGAAGGTGCCACTCCCAC
TGTCCTTTCCTAATAAAATGAGGAAATTGCATCGCATTGTCTGAGTAGGTGTCATTCTATTCTGGGGGGT
GGGGTGGGGCAGGACAGCAAGGGGGAGGATTGGGAAGACAATAGCAGGCATGCTGGGGATGCGGTGGGCT
CTATGGCTTCTGAGGCGGAAAGAACCAGCTGGGGCTCGACTAGAGCTTGCGGAACCCTTAAGCTTGTCAT
TCGAATTTAGACACCCACATGGTGGCTCATGACCATCTATCTATAAATGGATCTGATTTTCATGTCTGGC
AGTGTACAGAAGCTAACTGAAGAAAGGTGGAAGACCCACAAGAGTTCAAGGTACCCAATTCGCCCTATAG
TGAGTCGTATTACAATTCACTGGCCGTCGTTTTACAACGTCGTGACTGGGAAAACCCTGGCGTTACCCAA
CTTAATCGCCTTGCAGCACATCCCCCTTTCGCCAGCTGGCGTAATAGCGAAGAGGCCCGCACCGATCGCC
CTTCCCAACAGTTGCGCAGCCTGAATGGCGAATGGCAAATTGTAAGCGTTAATATTTTGTTAAAATTCGC
GTTAAATTTTTGTTAAATCAGCTCATTTTTTAACCAATAGGCCGAAATCGGCAAAATCCCTTATAAATCA
AAAGAATAGACCGAGATAGGGT
[37 nt withheld, positions 8563-8599]
AAAGAACGTGGACTCCAACGTCAAAGG
[49 nt withheld, positions 8627-8675]
T
[91 nt withheld, positions 8677-8767]
G
[124 nt withheld, positions 8769-8892]
CAG
Features (pLannotate 1.2.2; 27 found; start..end, strand, type, name):
     24..128     +  promoter       AmpR promoter: bla
    129..989     +  CDS            AmpR: β-lactamase; bla; confers resistance to ampicillin, carbenicillin, and related antibiotics
   1160..1748    +  rep_origin     ori: high-copy-number ColE1/pMB1/pBR322/pUC origin of replication
   1931..2023    +  CDS            lacI (fragment): lac repressor; lacI; The lac repressor binds to the lac operator to inhibit transcription in E. coli. This inhibition can be relieved by adding lactose or isopropyl-β-D-thiogalactopyranoside (IPTG).
   2036..2057    +  protein_bind   CAP binding site: CAP binding activates transcription in the presence of cAMP. E. coli catabolite activator protein
   2072..2102    +  promoter       lac promoter: promoter for the E. coli lac operon
   2110..2126    +  protein_bind   lac operator: The lac repressor binds to the lac operator to inhibit transcription in E. coli. This inhibition can be relieved by adding lactose or isopropyl-β-D-thiogalactopyranoside (IPTG). lac repressor encoded by lacI
   2406..2785    +  enhancer       CMV enhancer: human cytomegalovirus immediate early enhancer
   2787..3064    +  promoter       chicken β-actin promoter: No description available
   3065..4081    +  intron         chimeric intron: chimera between introns from chicken β-actin and rabbit β-globin
   4141..4174    +  protein_bind   loxP: Cre-mediated recombination occurs in the 8-bp core sequence (GCATACAT). Cre recombinase
   4177..4202    +  misc_feature   MCS (fragment): pBluescript multiple cloning site
   4202..4284    +  CDS            large T antigen (fragment): large T antigen from SV40 (simian virus 40)
   4307..4428    +  polyA_signal   SV40 poly(A) signal: SV40 polyadenylation signal
   4435..4517    +  CDS            large T antigen (fragment): large T antigen from SV40 (simian virus 40)
   4540..4661    +  polyA_signal   SV40 poly(A) signal: SV40 polyadenylation signal
   4668..4750    +  CDS            large T antigen (fragment): large T antigen from SV40 (simian virus 40)
   4773..4894    +  polyA_signal   SV40 poly(A) signal: SV40 polyadenylation signal
   4917..4950    +  protein_bind   loxP: Cre-mediated recombination occurs in the 8-bp core sequence (GCATACAT). Cre recombinase
   4960..5673    +  CDS            Superfolder GFP: Superfolder GFP is a basic (constitutively fluorescent) green fluorescent protein published in 2005, derived from Aequorea victoria. It is reported to be a very rapidly-maturing weak dimer.
   5764..7191    +  CDS            tdTomato: tdTomato is a basic (constitutively fluorescent) orange fluorescent protein published in 2004, derived from Discosoma sp.. It is reported to be a somewhat slowly-maturing tandem dimer with low acid sensitivity.
   7202..7787    +  misc_feature   WPRE: woodchuck hepatitis virus posttranscriptional regulatory element
   7832..8056    +  polyA_signal   bGH poly(A) signal: bovine growth hormone polyadenylation signal
   8060..8081    +  promoter       SV40 promoter (fragment): SV40 enhancer and early promoter
   8254..8272    -  promoter       T7 promoter: promoter for bacteriophage T7 RNA polymerase
   8275..8432    +  CDS            lacZα (fragment): LacZα fragment of β-galactosidase; lacZ fragment
   8464..8892    -  rep_origin     f1 ori (sequence partly withheld): f1 bacteriophage origin of replication; arrow indicates direction of (+) strand synthesis
