[The description below was written by a language model from this plasmid's Addgene catalogue record and pLannotate feature annotations shown in this document.]
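Description:
CAG-loxP-3xpA-sfGFP-tdTomato T2A APGST -XE is a mammalian expression plasmid of about 8.9 kb built on a custom backbone that retains pBluescript-like remnants (lac promoter/operator, lacZα and MCS fragments, a T7 promoter and an f1 origin). It is propagated in E. coli through a high-copy ColE1/pUC-type origin and selected with ampicillin via the bla gene. No mammalian selection marker is annotated; only a short SV40 promoter fragment is detected downstream of the expression cassette.

The payload is a Cre-dependent bicistronic reporter. Transcription is driven by the CAG promoter, annotated as its three parts: the CMV immediate-early enhancer, the chicken β-actin promoter and the chimeric β-actin/β-globin intron. Immediately downstream sits a stop cassette of three tandem SV40 polyadenylation signals flanked by two loxP sites in the same orientation. This cassette terminates transcripts before they reach the coding region, so the reporters should remain silent until Cre recombinase excises it. After excision, a single open reading frame encodes superfolder GFP followed by tdTomato. The roughly 90 nt gap between the two annotated coding sequences is consistent with the T2A ribosome-skipping peptide and the APGST linker named in the record, although these are not annotated separately. T2A would yield the green and red proteins as separate polypeptides from one transcript. A WPRE enhances transcript stability and expression, and a bGH poly(A) signal terminates the message.

The name and stated purpose suggest this is one variant in a set comparing 2A linker configurations, with the ratio of green to red signal reporting co-expression and cleavage. The record does not explain what the "-XE" designation means.
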