Addgene plasmid #113850: CAG-loxP-3xpA-sfGFP-tdTomato T2A APGST -XE
Purpose: Superfolder GFP and tdTomato linked by T2A (APGST linker, -XE)
Depositing lab: Mario Capecchi. Depositing organization: University of Utah.
Backbone
  Vector backbone: Custom
  Vector type: Mammalian Expression
Growth in bacteria
  Bacterial resistance: Ampicillin, 100 μg/mL
  Growth temperature: 30°C
  Growth strain: DH10B
  Copy number: High Copy
Gene/Insert
  Gene/Insert name: sfGFP-T2A-tdTomato
Terms and licenses: Academic/Nonprofit Terms; Industry Terms: Not Available to Industry
How to cite: CAG-loxP-3xpA-sfGFP-tdTomato T2A APGST -XE was a gift from Mario Capecchi (Addgene plasmid # 113850 ; http://n2t.net/addgene:113850 ; RRID:Addgene_113850)
